Addgene plasmid #74618: pET28a-Hook3 D102A, E108A
Purpose: Expresses a double mutant truncation of Hook3 in bacteria for purification
Depositing lab: Ron Vale. Depositing organization: University of California, San Francisco (UCSF). Publication: Assembly and activation of dynein-dynactin by the cargo adaptor protein Hook3. Schroeder CM, Vale RD. J Cell Biol. 2016 Aug 1;214(3):309-18. doi: 10.1083/jcb.201604002. PubMed 27482052.
Backbone
  Vector backbone: pET28a
  Backbone size w/o insert (bp): 6198
  Total vector size (bp): 6915
  Vector type: Bacterial Expression
Growth in bacteria
  Bacterial resistance: Kanamycin, 50 μg/mL
  Growth temperature: 37°C
  Growth strain: DH5alpha
  Growth instructions: BL21(DE3) for protein production
  Copy number: Unknown
Gene/Insert
  Gene/Insert name: human Hook3 amino acids 1-239, D102A, E108A (alt name: HOOK3)
  Species: H. sapiens (human)
  Insert size (bp): 717
  Mutation: D102A, E108A
  GenBank ID: NM_032410
  Entrez Gene: HOOK3 (a.k.a. HK3)
  Promoter: T7
  Tag / fusion protein: superfolder GFP (N terminal on insert); Strep II (N terminal on insert); 6x His (N terminal on insert)
  Cloning method: Gibson Cloning
  Sequencing primers: 5′ GFP-F; 3′ T7 Terminal
Terms and licenses: Academic/Nonprofit Terms; Industry Terms: Not Available to Industry
How to cite: pET28a-Hook3 D102A, E108A was a gift from Ron Vale (Addgene plasmid # 74618 ; http://n2t.net/addgene:74618 ; RRID:Addgene_74618)
