[The description below was written by a language model from this plasmid's Addgene catalogue record and pLannotate feature annotations shown in this document.]
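Description:
pET28a-Hook3 D102A, E108A is a bacterial expression plasmid of about 6.9 kb, built on the pET28a backbone, for producing a tagged, mutated N-terminal fragment of human Hook3 for purification. It is maintained in E. coli through a ColE1/pBR322-type origin accompanied by the bom region and the rop gene. Selection is by kanamycin, conferred by the aph(3')-Ia gene. An f1 phage origin is also present. Short annotations such as the tetracycline-resistance fragments appear to be residual backbone sequence rather than functional elements.

The expression cassette is the standard pET arrangement. A T7 promoter is followed by a lac operator and the T7 gene 10 ribosome binding site, the plasmid carries its own lacI repressor gene, and transcription ends at the T7 terminator. Expression therefore depends on a host that supplies T7 RNA polymerase, such as a DE3 lysogen, and is induced with IPTG. The open reading frame begins with the vector's N-terminal 6xHis tag, thrombin cleavage site and T7 tag leader. These are followed by a Strep-tag II and superfolder GFP, and then the 717 bp insert encoding Hook3 residues 1–239 with the D102A and E108A substitutions, which was introduced by Gibson assembly. The feature table also shows the vector's His-tag sequence downstream of the insert, but the record lists only N-terminal tags, so it is unclear whether this sequence is translated.

The dual affinity tags allow purification of the protein, and the GFP fusion provides a fluorescent label. According to the associated publication title, the construct comes from work on how the cargo adaptor Hook3 assembles and activates dynein–dynactin. The record does not state the specific effect of the two alanine substitutions.
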