Features (pLannotate 1.2.2; 24 found; start..end, strand, type, name):
    247..538     -  CDS            TcR (fragment): tetracycline efflux protein; tet; confers resistance to tetracycline
    553..574     -  protein_bind   CAP binding site: CAP binding activates transcription in the presence of cAMP. E. coli catabolite activator protein
    587..1669    -  CDS            lacI: lac repressor; lacI; The lac repressor binds to the lac operator to inhibit transcription in E. coli. This inhibition can be relieved by adding lactose or isopropyl-β-D-thiogalactopyranoside (IPTG).
   1670..1747    -  promoter       lacI promoter: lacI
   1755..2034    -  CDS            TcR (fragment): tetracycline efflux protein; tet; confers resistance to tetracycline
   2056..2074    +  promoter       T7 promoter: promoter for bacteriophage T7 RNA polymerase
   2075..2099    +  protein_bind   lac operator: The lac repressor binds to the lac operator to inhibit transcription in E. coli. This inhibition can be relieved by adding lactose or isopropyl-β-D-thiogalactopyranoside (IPTG). lac repressor encoded by lacI
   2114..2136    +  RBS            RBS: efficient ribosome binding site from bacteriophage T7 gene 10 (Olins and Rangwala, 1989)
   2154..2170    +  CDS            capTEV™ (fragment): composite tag for in vivo biotinylation, TEV protease cleavage, and 6xHis tagging
   2181..2198    +  CDS            thrombin site: thrombin recognition and cleavage site
   2202..2234    +  CDS            T7 tag (gene 10 leader): leader peptide from bacteriophage T7 gene 10 promotes efficient translation in E. coli
   2310..2332    +  CDS            Strep-Tag II (fragment): peptide that binds Strep-Tactin®, an engineered form of streptavidin
   2340..3053    +  CDS            Superfolder GFP: Superfolder GFP is a basic (constitutively fluorescent) green fluorescent protein published in 2005, derived from Aequorea victoria. It is reported to be a very rapidly-maturing weak dimer.
   3096..3812    +  CDS            HOOK3 (fragment): HOOK3_HUMAN - Experimental evidence at protein level: Swiss-Prot protein existence level 1. (Microbial infection) May serve as a target for the spiC protein from Salmonella typhimurium, which inactivates it, leading to a strong alteration in cellular trafficking. From Homo sapiens (Human).
   3831..3848    +  CDS            9xHis (fragment): 9xHis affinity tag
   3858..3907    +  CDS            SET1 (fragment): solubility-enhancement tag derived from T7 phage gene 10B
   3915..3962    +  terminator     T7 terminator: transcription terminator for bacteriophage T7 RNA polymerase
   3999..4427    +  rep_origin     f1 ori (sequence partly withheld): f1 bacteriophage origin of replication; arrow indicates direction of (+) strand synthesis
   4481..4538    +  promoter       AmpR promoter (fragment): bla
   4547..5362    -  CDS            KanR: aminoglycoside phosphotransferase; aph(3')-Ia; confers resistance to kanamycin in bacteria or G418 (Geneticin®) in eukaryotes
   5484..6072    +  rep_origin     ori: high-copy-number ColE1/pMB1/pBR322/pUC origin of replication
   6258..6400    -  misc_feature   bom: basis of mobility region from pBR322
   6502..6693    -  CDS            rop: Rop protein, which maintains plasmids at low copy number; rop
   6710..175     +  CDS            YPB1_ECOLX (across the origin): Protein predicted: Swiss-Prot protein existence level 4. From Escherichia coli.
>Addgene plasmid #74618 | pET28a-Hook3 D102A, E108A | depositor full sequence | sequence record 141346 | pET28a-Hook3 D102A, E108A sequence 6915 bps
CCAGCAGCATCCTGCGATGCAGATCCGGAACATAATGGTGCAGGGCGCTGACTTCCGCGTTTCCAGACTT
TACGAAACACGGAAACCGAAGACCATTCATGTTGTTGCTCAGGTCGCAGACGTTTTGCAGCAGCAGTCGC
TTCACGTTCGCTCGCGTATCGGTGATTCATTCTGCTAACCAGTAAGGCAACCCCGCCAGCCTAGCCGGGT
CCTCAACGACAGGAGCACGATCATGCGCACCCGTGGGGCCGCCATGCCGGCGATAATGGCCTGCTTCTCG
CCGAAACGTTTGGTGGCGGGACCAGTGACGAAGGCTTGAGCGAGGGCGTGCAAGATTCCGAATACCGCAA
GCGACAGGCCGATCATCGTCGCGCTCCAGCGAAAGCGGTCCTCGCCGAAAATGACCCAGAGCGCTGCCGG
CACCTGTCCTACGAGTTGCATGATAAAGAAGACAGTCATAAGTGCGGCGACGATAGTCATGCCCCGCGCC
CACCGGAAGGAGCTGACTGGGTTGAAGGCTCTCAAGGGCATCGGTCGAGATCCCGGTGCCTAATGAGTGA
GCTAACTTACATTAATTGCGTTGCGCTCACTGCCCGCTTTCCAGTCGGGAAACCTGTCGTGCCAGCTGCA
TTAATGAATCGGCCAACGCGCGGGGAGAGGCGGTTTGCGTATTGGGCGCCAGGGTGGTTTTTCTTTTCAC
CAGTGAGACGGGCAACAGCTGATTGCCCTTCACCGCCTGGCCCTGAGAGAGTTGCAGCAAGCGGTCCACG
CTGGTTTGCCCCAGCAGGCGAAAATCCTGTTTGATGGTGGTTAACGGCGGGATATAACATGAGCTGTCTT
CGGTATCGTCGTATCCCACTACCGAGATATCCGCACCAACGCGCAGCCCGGACTCGGTAATGGCGCGCAT
TGCGCCCAGCGCCATCTGATCGTTGGCAACCAGCATCGCAGTGGGAACGATGCCCTCATTCAGCATTTGC
ATGGTTTGTTGAAAACCGGACATGGCACTCCAGTCGCCTTCCCGTTCCGCTATCGGCTGAATTTGATTGC
GAGTGAGATATTTATGCCAGCCAGCCAGACGCAGACGCGCCGAGACAGAACTTAATGGGCCCGCTAACAG
CGCGATTTGCTGGTGACCCAATGCGACCAGATGCTCCACGCCCAGTCGCGTACCGTCTTCATGGGAGAAA
ATAATACTGTTGATGGGTGTCTGGTCAGAGACATCAAGAAATAACGCCGGAACATTAGTGCAGGCAGCTT
CCACAGCAATGGCATCCTGGTCATCCAGCGGATAGTTAATGATCAGCCCACTGACGCGTTGCGCGAGAAG
ATTGTGCACCGCCGCTTTACAGGCTTCGACGCCGCTTCGTTCTACCATCGACACCACCACGCTGGCACCC
AGTTGATCGGCGCGAGATTTAATCGCCGCGACAATTTGCGACGGCGCGTGCAGGGCCAGACTGGAGGTGG
CAACGCCAATCAGCAACGACTGTTTGCCCGCCAGTTGTTGTGCCACGCGGTTGGGAATGTAATTCAGCTC
CGCCATCGCCGCTTCCACTTTTTCCCGCGTTTTCGCAGAAACGTGGCTGGCCTGGTTCACCACGCGGGAA
ACGGTCTGATAAGAGACACCGGCATACTCTGCGACATCGTATAACGTTACTGGTTTCACATTCACCACCC
TGAATTGACTCTCTTCCGGGCGCTATCATGCCATACCGCGAAAGGTTTTGCGCCATTCGATGGTGTCCGG
GATCTCGACGCTCTCCCTTATGCGACTCCTGCATTAGGAAGCAGCCCAGTAGTAGGTTGAGGCCGTTGAG
CACCGCCGCCGCAAGGAATGGTGCATGCAAGGAGATGGCGCCCAACAGTCCCCCGGCCACGGGGCCTGCC
ACCATACCCACGCCGAAACAAGCGCTCATGAGCCCGAAGTGGCGAGCCCGATCTTCCCCATCGGTGATGT
CGGCGATATAGGCGCCAGCAACCGCACCTGTGGCGCCGGTGATGCCGGCCACGATGCGTCCGGCGTAGAG
GATCGAGATCTCGATCCCGCGAAATTAATACGACTCACTATAGGGGAATTGTGAGCGGATAACAATTCCC
CTCTAGAAATAATTTTGTTTAACTTTAAGAAGGAGATATACATGGGCAGCAGCCATCATCATCATCATCA
CAGCAGCGGCCTGGTGCCGCGCGGCAGCCATATGGCTAGCATGACTGGTGGACAGCAAATGGGTCGCGGA
TCCGAATTCTGGAGTCATCCACAATTTGAGAAGGGCGGCGGCAGTGGCGGCGGCAGTGGCGGCAGTGCCT
GGAGCCACCCGCAGTTCGAAAAAGGCAGTATGAGCAAAGGAGAAGAACTTTTCACTGGAGTTGTCCCAAT
TCTTGTTGAATTAGATGGTGATGTTAATGGGCACAAATTTTCTGTCCGTGGAGAGGGTGAAGGTGATGCT
ACAAACGGAAAACTCACCCTTAAATTTATTTGCACTACTGGAAAACTACCTGTTCCGTGGCCAACACTTG
TCACTACTCTGACCTATGGTGTTCAATGCTTTTCCCGTTATCCGGATCACATGAAACGGCATGACTTTTT
CAAGAGTGCCATGCCCGAAGGTTATGTACAGGAACGCACTATATCTTTCAAAGATGACGGGACCTACAAG
ACGCGTGCTGAAGTCAAGTTTGAAGGTGATACCCTTGTTAATCGTATCGAGTTAAAGGGTATTGATTTTA
AAGAAGATGGAAACATTCTTGGACACAAACTCGAATACAACTTTAACTCACACAATGTATACATCACGGC
AGACAAACAAAAGAATGGAATCAAAGCTAACTTCAAAATTCGCCACAACGTTGAAGATGGTTCCGTTCAA
CTAGCAGACCATTATCAACAAAATACTCCAATTGGCGATGGCCCTGTCCTTTTACCAGACAACCATTACC
TGTCGACACAATCTGTCCTTTCGAAAGATCCCAACGAAAAGCGTGACCACATGGTCCTTCTTGAGTTTGT
AACTGCTGCTGGGATTACACATGGCATGGATGAGCTCTACAAAGGATCCGAAAATCTGTATTTTCAGGGG
GGTGGAGGTGGTACCATGTTCAGCGTAGAGTCGCTGGAGCGGGCGGAGCTGTGCGAGAGCCTCCTCACTT
GGATCCAGACATTTAATGTGGATGCACCATGCCAGACCGTGGAAGATTTAACGAATGGGGTTGTGATGGC
CCAGGTTCTTCAAAAGATAGATCCTGCATATTTTGATGAAAATTGGCTAAACAGAATCAAAACTGAAGTA
GGAGATAATTGGAGGCTAAAGATAAGCAATTTAAAGAAAATTTTAAAAGGAATCTTGGATTATAATCATG
AGATTTTAGGACAGCAAATTAATGACTTTACCCTTCCTGCAGTGAACCTTATTGGGGCACATTCTGATGC
AGCAGAGCTTGGAAGGATGCTTCAGCTCATCTTAGGCTGTGCTGTGAACTGTGAACAGAAGCAAGAGTAC
ATCCAAGCCATTATGATGATGGAGGAATCTGTTCAACATGTTGTCATGACAGCCATTCAAGAGCTGATGA
GTAAAGAATCTCCTGTCTCTGCTGGAAATGATGCCTATGTTGACCTTGATCGTCAGCTGAAGAAAACTAC
AGAGGAACTAAATGAAGCTTTGTCAGCAAAGGAAGAAATTGCTCAAAGATGCCATGAACTGGATATGCAG
GTTGCAGCATTGCAGGAAGAGAAAAGTAGTTTGTTGGCAGAGAATCAGGTATTAATGGAAAGACTCAATC
AATCTGATTCTATAGAAGACCCTAACAGTCCATAAGCGGCCGCACTCGAGCACCACCACCACCACCACTG
AGATCCGGCTGCTAACAAAGCCCGAAAGGAAGCTGAGTTGGCTGCTGCCACCGCTGAGCAATAACTAGCA
TAACCCCTTGGGGCCTCTAAACGGGTCTTGAGGGGTTTTTTGCTGAAAGGAGGAACTATATCCGGATTGG
CGAATGGG
[124 nt withheld, positions 3999-4122]
C
[91 nt withheld, positions 4124-4214]
A
[49 nt withheld, positions 4216-4264]
CCTTTGACGTTGGAGTCCACGTTCTTT
[37 nt withheld, positions 4292-4328]
ACCCTATCTCGGTCTATTCTTTTGATTTATAAGGGATTTTGCCGATTTCGGCCTATTGGTTAAAAAATGA
GCTGATTTAACAAAAATTTAACGCGAATTTTAACAAAATATTAACGCTTACAATTTCAGGTGGCACTTTT
CGGGGAAATGTGCGCGGAACCCCTATTTGTTTATTTTTCTAAATACATTCAAATATGTATCCGCTCATGA
ATTAATTCTTAGAAAAACTCATCGAGCATCAAATGAAACTGCAATTTATTCATATCAGGATTATCAATAC
CATATTTTTGAAAAAGCCGTTTCTGTAATGAAGGAGAAAACTCACCGAGGCAGTTCCATAGGATGGCAAG
ATCCTGGTATCGGTCTGCGATTCCGACTCGTCCAACATCAATACAACCTATTAATTTCCCCTCGTCAAAA
ATAAGGTTATCAAGTGAGAAATCACCATGAGTGACGACTGAATCCGGTGAGAATGGCAAAAGTTTATGCA
TTTCTTTCCAGACTTGTTCAACAGGCCAGCCATTACGCTCGTCATCAAAATCACTCGCATCAACCAAACC
GTTATTCATTCGTGATTGCGCCTGAGCGAGACGAAATACGCGATCGCTGTTAAAAGGACAATTACAAACA
GGAATCGAATGCAACCGGCGCAGGAACACTGCCAGCGCATCAACAATATTTTCACCTGAATCAGGATATT
CTTCTAATACCTGGAATGCTGTTTTCCCGGGGATCGCAGTGGTGAGTAACCATGCATCATCAGGAGTACG
GATAAAATGCTTGATGGTCGGAAGAGGCATAAATTCCGTCAGCCAGTTTAGTCTGACCATCTCATCTGTA
ACATCATTGGCAACGCTACCTTTGCCATGTTTCAGAAACAACTCTGGCGCATCGGGCTTCCCATACAATC
GATAGATTGTCGCACCTGATTGCCCGACATTATCGCGAGCCCATTTATACCCATATAAATCAGCATCCAT
GTTGGAATTTAATCGCGGCCTAGAGCAAGACGTTTCCCGTTGAATATGGCTCATAACACCCCTTGTATTA
CTGTTTATGTAAGCAGACAGTTTTATTGTTCATGACCAAAATCCCTTAACGTGAGTTTTCGTTCCACTGA
GCGTCAGACCCCGTAGAAAAGATCAAAGGATCTTCTTGAGATCCTTTTTTTCTGCGCGTAATCTGCTGCT
TGCAAACAAAAAAACCACCGCTACCAGCGGTGGTTTGTTTGCCGGATCAAGAGCTACCAACTCTTTTTCC
GAAGGTAACTGGCTTCAGCAGAGCGCAGATACCAAATACTGTCCTTCTAGTGTAGCCGTAGTTAGGCCAC
CACTTCAAGAACTCTGTAGCACCGCCTACATACCTCGCTCTGCTAATCCTGTTACCAGTGGCTGCTGCCA
GTGGCGATAAGTCGTGTCTTACCGGGTTGGACTCAAGACGATAGTTACCGGATAAGGCGCAGCGGTCGGG
CTGAACGGGGGGTTCGTGCACACAGCCCAGCTTGGAGCGAACGACCTACACCGAACTGAGATACCTACAG
CGTGAGCTATGAGAAAGCGCCACGCTTCCCGAAGGGAGAAAGGCGGACAGGTATCCGGTAAGCGGCAGGG
TCGGAACAGGAGAGCGCACGAGGGAGCTTCCAGGGGGAAACGCCTGGTATCTTTATAGTCCTGTCGGGTT
TCGCCACCTCTGACTTGAGCGTCGATTTTTGTGATGCTCGTCAGGGGGGCGGAGCCTATGGAAAAACGCC
AGCAACGCGGCCTTTTTACGGTTCCTGGCCTTTTGCTGGCCTTTTGCTCACATGTTCTTTCCTGCGTTAT
CCCCTGATTCTGTGGATAACCGTATTACCGCCTTTGAGTGAGCTGATACCGCTCGCCGCAGCCGAACGAC
CGAGCGCAGCGAGTCAGTGAGCGAGGAAGCGGAAGAGCGCCTGATGCGGTATTTTCTCCTTACGCATCTG
TGCGGTATTTCACACCGCATATATGGTGCACTCTCAGTACAATCTGCTCTGATGCCGCATAGTTAAGCCA
GTATACACTCCGCTATCGCTACGTGACTGGGTCATGGCTGCGCCCCGACACCCGCCAACACCCGCTGACG
CGCCCTGACGGGCTTGTCTGCTCCCGGCATCCGCTTACAGACAAGCTGTGACCGTCTCCGGGAGCTGCAT
GTGTCAGAGGTTTTCACCGTCATCACCGAAACGCGCGAGGCAGCTGCGGTAAAGCTCATCAGCGTGGTCG
TGAAGCGATTCACAGATGTCTGCCTGTTCATCCGCGTCCAGCTCGTTGAGTTTCTCCAGAAGCGTTAATG
TCTGGCTTCTGATAAAGCGGGCCATGTTAAGGGCGGTTTTTTCCTGTTTGGTCACTGATGCCTCCGTGTA
AGGGGGATTTCTGTTCATGGGGGTAATGATACCGATGAAACGAGAGAGGATGCTCACGATACGGGTTACT
GATGATGAACATGCCCGGTTACTGGAACGTTGTGAGGGTAAACAACTGGCGGTATGGATGCGGCGGGACC
AGAGAAAAATCACTCAGGGTCAATGCCAGCGCTTCGTTAATACAGATGTAGGTGTTCCACAGGGTAG
