>Addgene plasmid #74618 | pET28a-Hook3 D102A, E108A | addgene partial sequence | sequence record 146074 | pBRrevBam 5'-GGTGATGTCGGCGATATAGG-3'
GCGCCGGTGATGCCGGCCACGATGCGTCCGGCGTAGAGGATCGAGATCTCGATCCCGCGAAATTAATACG
ACTCACTATAGGGGAATTGTGAGCGGATAACAATTCCCCTCTAGAAATAATTTTGTTTAACTTTAAGAAG
GAGATATACATGGGCAGCAGCCATCATCATCATCATCACAGCAGCGGCCTGGTGCCGCGCGGCAGCCATA
TGGCTAGCATGACTGGTGGACAGCAAATGGGTCGCGGATCCGAATTCTGGAGTCATCCACAATTTGAGAA
GGGCGGCGGCAGTGGCGGCGGCAGTGGCGGCAGTGCCTGGAGCCACCCGCAGTTCGAAAAAGGCAGTATG
AGCAAAGGAGAAGAACTTTTCACTGGAGTTGTCCCAATTCTTGTTGAATTAGATGGTGATGTTAATGGGC
ACAAATTTTCTGTCCGTGGAGAGGGTGAAGGTGATGCTACAAACGGAAAACTCACCCTTAAATTTATTTG
CACTACTGGAAAACTACCTGTTCCGTGGCCAACACTTGTCACTACTCTGACCTATGGTGTTCAATGCTTT
TCCCGTTATCCGGATCACATGAAACGGCATGACTTTTTCAAGAGTGCCATGCCCGAAGGTTATGTACAGG
AACGCACTATATCTTTCAAAGATGACGGGACCTACAAGACGCGTGCTGAAGTCAAGTTTGAAGGTGATAC
CCTTGTTAATCGTATCGAGTTAAAGGGTATTGATTTTAAAGAAGATGGAAACATTCTTGGACACAAACTC
GAATACAACTTTAACTCACACAATGTATACATCACGGCAGACAAACAAAAGAATGGAATCAAAGCTAACT
TCAAAATTCGCCACAACGTTGAAGATGGTTCCGTTCAACTAGCAGACCATTATCAAC
