>Addgene plasmid #74618 | pET28a-Hook3 D102A, E108A | addgene partial sequence | sequence record 146525 | T7term 5'-GCTAGTTATTGCTCAGCGG-3'
TTTGTTAGCAGCCGGATCTCAGTGGTGGTGGTGGTGGTGCTCGAGTGCGGCCGCTTATGGACTGTTAGGG
TCTTCTATAGAATCAGATTGATTGAGTCTTTCCATTAATACCTGATTCTCTGCCAACAAACTACTTTTCT
CTTCCTGCAATGCTGCAACCTGCATATCCAGTTCATGGCATCTTTGAGCAATTTCTTCCTTTGCTGACAA
AGCTTCATTTAGTTCCTCTGTAGTTTTCTTCAGCTGACGATCAAGGTCAACATAGGCATCATTTCCAGCA
GAGACAGGAGATTCTTTACTCATCAGCTCTTGAATGGCTGTCATGACAACATGTTGAACAGATTCCTCCA
TCATCATAATGGCTTGGATGTACTCTTGCTTCTGTTCACAGTTCACAGCACAGCCTAAGATGAGCTGAAG
CATCCTTCCAAGCTCTGCTGCATCAGAATGTGCCCCAATAAGGTTCACTGCAGGAAGGGTAAAGTCATTA
ATTTGCTGTCCTAAAATCTCATGATTATAATCCAAGATTCCTTTTAAAATTTTCTTTAAATTGCTTATCT
TTAGCCTCCAATTATCTCCTACTTCAGTTTTGATTCTGTTTAGCCAATTTTCATCAAAATATGCAGGATC
TATCTTTTGAAGAACCTGGGCCATCACAACCCCATTCGTTAAATCTTCCACGGTCTGGCATGGTGCATCC
ACATTAAATGTCTGGATCCAAGTGAGGAGGCTCTCGCACAGCTCCGCCCGCTCCAGCGACTCTACGCTGA
ACATGGTACCACCTCCACCCCCCTGAAAATACAGATTTTCGGATCCTTTGTAGAGCTCATCCATGCCATG
TGTAATCCCAGCAGCAGTTACAAACTCAAGAAGGACCATGTGGTCACGCTTTTCGTTGGGATCTTTCGAA
AGGACAGATTGTGTCGACAGGTAATGGTTGTCTGGTAAAA
